Addgene plasmid #103559: LSB-hsa-miR-489-3p
Purpose: Used to sense miRNA activity using fluorescence based tools. hsa-miR-489-3p target in 3' UTR of of mKate. miRNA activity can be measured by the repression of mKate2 relative to EBFP2 fluorescent proteins . Plasmid is inherently unstable; please see Depositor Comments
Depositing lab: Ron Weiss. Depositing organization: Massachusetts Institute of Technology. Publication: A mixed antagonistic/synergistic miRNA repression model enables accurate predictions of multi-input miRNA sensor activity. Gam JJ, Babb J, Weiss R. Nat Commun. 2018 Jun 22;9(1):2430. doi: 10.1038/s41467-018-04575-0. PubMed 29934631.
Backbone
  Vector backbone: Low Sensor Backbone (LSB)
  Vector type: Mammalian Expression, Synthetic Biology
Growth in bacteria
  Bacterial resistance: Ampicillin and Kanamycin, 100 & 50 μg/mL
  Growth temperature: 30°C
  Growth strain: NEB Stable
  Copy number: High Copy
Gene/Insert
  Gene/Insert name: hsa-miR-489-3p target
  Species: H. sapiens (human)
  Entrez Gene: MIR489 (a.k.a. MIRN489, hsa-mir-489, mir-489)
  Promoter: EF-1a
  Cloning method: Gibson Cloning
Terms and licenses: Academic/Nonprofit Terms; Industry Terms: Not Available to Industry
Depositor comments: Please note that this plasmid is inherently unstable due to a repeating poly A element. We recommend performing a diagnostic digest on multiple colonies upon receipt. The depositors would like to note the presence of several discrepancies between the depositor sequence and physical plasmid sequence. In particular, the sequences upstream and downstream of the puromycin coding region have 10 bp insertions which do not affect the ability to perform puromycin selection. The sequences for those regions within the physical plasmids are as follows: Upstream of Puro: GAATTCGACCGCCTGTCTCAAGGTGCCACC; Downstream of Puro: GCTTTGAGACTACGCGTGAATTCACTCCTC. Please contact if you are interested in this plasmid prior to placing an order.
How to cite: LSB-hsa-miR-489-3p was a gift from Ron Weiss (Addgene plasmid # 103559 ; http://n2t.net/addgene:103559 ; RRID:Addgene_103559)
