[The description below was written by a language model from this plasmid's Addgene catalogue record and pLannotate feature annotations shown in this document.]
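Description:
LSB-hsa-miR-489-3p is an 11 kb mammalian expression plasmid built on the Low Sensor Backbone (LSB) and designed as a two-colour fluorescent sensor of microRNA activity. It replicates in E. coli from a high-copy ColE1/pUC-type origin and carries both β-lactamase (AmpR) and an aph(3')-Ia kanamycin resistance gene, matching the dual ampicillin/kanamycin selection listed in the record. A puromycin N-acetyltransferase coding sequence followed by a rabbit β-globin poly(A) signal allows puromycin selection in mammalian cells, although no promoter for it is annotated in the feature table.

The payload consists of two parallel transcription units of matching architecture. Each has a human EF-1α core promoter with intron A, a fluorescent protein coding sequence flanked by Gateway attB1/attB2 sites (with an attB4 site upstream of the promoter), and a β-globin-derived 3' region with a poly(A) signal. One unit expresses the red protein mKate2, whose 3' UTR carries the target site for human miR-489-3p. This site is not annotated separately, but presumably lies in the gap between the mKate2 cassette and its terminator. The other unit expresses EBFP2 without a target and serves as an internal reference for plasmid dosage and expression. When miR-489-3p is active in a cell, the mKate2 transcript is repressed, so the mKate2-to-EBFP2 ratio reports miRNA activity.

The repeated poly(A) element (and the duplicated promoter regions) makes the plasmid inherently unstable through recombination, and the depositor advises checking several colonies for integrity. The depositor also notes discrepancies between the deposited sequence and the physical plasmid, including short insertions flanking the puromycin coding region that do not impair selection.
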