Features (pLannotate 1.2.2; 28 found; start..end, strand, type, name):
     87..675     -  rep_origin     ori: high-copy-number ColE1/pMB1/pBR322/pUC origin of replication
    846..1706    -  CDS            AmpR: β-lactamase; bla; confers resistance to ampicillin, carbenicillin, and related antibiotics
   1707..1778    -  promoter       AmpR promoter: bla
   1857..2456    +  CDS            PuroR: puromycin N-acetyltransferase; pac from Streptomyces alboniger; confers resistance to puromycin
   2461..2541    +  CDS            HBB (fragment): HBB_PONPY - Experimental evidence at transcript level: Swiss-Prot protein existence level 2. Involved in oxygen transport from the lung to the various peripheral tissues. From Pongo pygmaeus (Bornean orangutan).
   2612..2667    +  polyA_signal   β-globin poly(A) signal: rabbit β-globin polyadenylation signal (Gil and Proudfoot, 1987)
   3646..3666    +  protein_bind   attB4: mutant version of attB; core recombination site for the Gateway® BP reaction BP Clonase™
   3734..3945    +  promoter       EF-1α core promoter: core promoter for human elongation factor EF-1α
   3946..4884    +  intron         EF-1α intron A: intron upstream of the start codon of human EF-1α
   4911..4931    +  protein_bind   attB1: mutant version of attB; core recombination site for the Gateway® BP reaction BP Clonase™
   4951..5646    +  CDS            mKate2: mKate2 is a basic (constitutively fluorescent) red fluorescent protein published in 2009, derived from Entacmaea quadricolor. It is reported to be a rapidly-maturing monomer with moderate acid sensitivity.
   5666..5690    -  protein_bind   attB2: mutant version of attB; recombination site for the Gateway® BP reaction BP Clonase™
   5834..5908    +  CDS            HBB (fragment): HBB_PONPY - Experimental evidence at transcript level: Swiss-Prot protein existence level 2. Involved in oxygen transport from the lung to the various peripheral tissues. From Pongo pygmaeus (Bornean orangutan).
   5979..6034    +  polyA_signal   β-globin poly(A) signal: rabbit β-globin polyadenylation signal (Gil and Proudfoot, 1987)
   6418..6443    +  misc_feature   SA: splice acceptor site
   7115..7135    +  protein_bind   attB4: mutant version of attB; core recombination site for the Gateway® BP reaction BP Clonase™
   7203..7414    +  promoter       EF-1α core promoter: core promoter for human elongation factor EF-1α
   7415..8353    +  intron         EF-1α intron A: intron upstream of the start codon of human EF-1α
   8380..8400    +  protein_bind   attB1: mutant version of attB; core recombination site for the Gateway® BP reaction BP Clonase™
   8411..9127    +  CDS            EBFP2: EBFP2 is a basic (constitutively fluorescent) blue fluorescent protein published in 2007, derived from Aequorea victoria. It is reported to be a rapidly-maturing monomer with moderate acid sensitivity.
   9135..9159    -  protein_bind   attB2: mutant version of attB; recombination site for the Gateway® BP reaction BP Clonase™
   9163..9243    +  CDS            HBB (fragment): HBB_PONPY - Experimental evidence at transcript level: Swiss-Prot protein existence level 2. Involved in oxygen transport from the lung to the various peripheral tissues. From Pongo pygmaeus (Bornean orangutan).
   9314..9369    +  polyA_signal   β-globin poly(A) signal: rabbit β-globin polyadenylation signal (Gil and Proudfoot, 1987)
   9752..9774    -  protein_bind   lac operator (fragment): The lac repressor binds to the lac operator to inhibit transcription in E. coli. This inhibition can be relieved by adding lactose or isopropyl-β-D-thiogalactopyranoside (IPTG). lac repressor encoded by lacI
   9778..9808    -  promoter       lac promoter: promoter for the E. coli lac operon
   9823..9844    -  protein_bind   CAP binding site: CAP binding activates transcription in the presence of cAMP. E. coli catabolite activator protein
   9857..9896    -  CDS            lacI (fragment): lac repressor; lacI; The lac repressor binds to the lac operator to inhibit transcription in E. coli. This inhibition can be relieved by adding lactose or isopropyl-β-D-thiogalactopyranoside (IPTG).
  10069..10878   +  CDS            KanR: aminoglycoside phosphotransferase; aph(3')-Ia; confers resistance to kanamycin in bacteria or G418 (Geneticin®) in eukaryotes
>Addgene plasmid #103559 | LSB-hsa-miR-489-3p | depositor full sequence | sequence record 196166 | Full Sequence
AATTGAGGGGATAACGCAGGAAAGAACATGTGAGCAAAAGGCCAGCAAAAGGCCAGGAACCGTAAAAAGG
CCGCGTTGCTGGCGTTTTTCCATAGGCTCCGCCCCCCTGACGAGCATCACAAAAATCGACGCTCAAGTCA
GAGGTGGCGAAACCCGACAGGACTATAAAGATACCAGGCGTTTCCCCCTGGAAGCTCCCTCGTGCGCTCT
CCTGTTCCGACCCTGCCGCTTACCGGATACCTGTCCGCCTTTCTCCCTTCGGGAAGCGTGGCGCTTTCTC
ATAGCTCACGCTGTAGGTATCTCAGTTCGGTGTAGGTCGTTCGCTCCAAGCTGGGCTGTGTGCACGAACC
CCCCGTTCAGCCCGACCGCTGCGCCTTATCCGGTAACTATCGTCTTGAGTCCAACCCGGTAAGACACGAC
TTATCGCCACTGGCAGCAGCCACTGGTAACAGGATTAGCAGAGCGAGGTATGTAGGCGGTGCTACAGAGT
TCTTGAAGTGGTGGCCTAACTACGGCTACACTAGAAGAACAGTATTTGGTATCTGCGCTCTGCTGAAGCC
AGTTACCTTCGGAAAAAGAGTTGGTAGCTCTTGATCCGGCAAACAAACCACCGCTGGTAGCGGTGGTTTT
TTTGTTTGCAAGCAGCAGATTACGCGCAGAAAAAAAGGATCTCAAGAAGATCCTTTGATCTTTTCTACGG
GGTCTGACGCTCAGTGGAACGAAAACTCACGTTAAGGGATTTTGGTCATGAGATTATCAAAAAGGATCTT
CACCTAGATCCTTTTAAATTAAAAATGAAGTTTTAAATCAATCTAAAGTATATATGAGTAAACTTGGTCT
GACAGTTACCAATGCTTAATCAGTGAGGCACCTATCTCAGCGATCTGTCTATTTCGTTCATCCATAGTTG
CCTGACTCCCCGTCGTGTAGATAACTACGATACGGGAGGGCTTACCATCTGGCCCCAGTGCTGCAATGAT
ACCGCGAGAACCACGCTCACCGGCTCCAGATTTATCAGCAATAAACCAGCCAGCCGGAAGGGCCGAGCGC
AGAAGTGGTCCTGCAACTTTATCCGCCTCCATCCAGTCTATTAATTGTTGCCGGGAAGCTAGAGTAAGTA
GTTCGCCAGTTAATAGTTTGCGCAACGTTGTTGCCATTGCTACAGGCATCGTGGTGTCACGCTCGTCGTT
TGGTATGGCTTCATTCAGCTCCGGTTCCCAACGATCAAGGCGAGTTACATGATCCCCCATGTTGTGCAAA
AAAGCGGTTAGCTCCTTCGGTCCTCCGATCGTTGTCAGAAGTAAGTTGGCCGCAGTGTTATCACTCATGG
TTATGGCAGCACTGCATAATTCTCTTACTGTCATGCCATCCGTAAGATGCTTTTCTGTGACTGGTGAGTA
CTCAACCAAGTCATTCTGAGAATAGTGTATGCGGCGACCGAGTTGCTCTTGCCCGGCGTCAATACGGGAT
AATACCGCGCCACATAGCAGAACTTTAAAAGTGCTCATCATTGGAAAACGTTCTTCGGGGCGAAAACTCT
CAAGGATCTTACCGCTGTTGAGATCCAGTTCGATGTAACCCACTCGTGCACCCAACTGATCTTCAGCATC
TTTTACTTTCACCAGCGTTTCTGGGTGAGCAAAAACAGGAAGGCAAAATGCCGCAAAAAAGGGAATAAGG
GCGACACGGAAATGTTGAATACTCATACTCTTCCTTTTTCAATATTATTGAAGCATTTATCAGGGTTATT
GTCTCATGAGCGGATACATATTTGAATGTAGCTCCGAATTTCTCGAGGGCTTGTCGACGACGGCGGTCTC
CGTCGTCAGGATCATGAATTCGACCCGCCTGCCACCATGACCGAGTACAAGCCCACGGTGCGCCTCGCCA
CCCGCGACGACGTCCCCCGGGCCGTACGCACCCTCGCCGCCGCGTTCGCCGACTACCCCGCCACGCGCCA
CACCGTCGACCCGGACCGCCACATCGAGCGGGTCACCGAGCTGCAAGAACTCTTCCTCACGCGCGTCGGG
CTCGACATCGGCAAGGTGTGGGTCGCGGACGACGGCGCCGCGGTGGCGGTCTGGACCACGCCGGAGAGCG
TCGAAGCGGGGGCGGTGTTCGCCGAGATCGGCCCGCGCATGGCCGAGTTGAGCGGTTCCCGGCTGGCCGC
GCAGCAACAGATGGAAGGCCTCCTGGCGCCGCACCGGCCCAAGGAGCCCGCGTGGTTCCTGGCCACCGTC
GGCGTCTCGCCCGACCACCAGGGCAAGGGTCTGGGCAGCGCCGTCGTGCTCCCCGGAGTGGAGGCGGCCG
AGCGCGCCGGGGTGCCCGCCTTCCTGGAGACATCCGCGCCCCGCAACCTCCCCTTCTACGAGCGGCTCGG
CTTCACCGTCACCGCCGACGTCGAGGTGCCCGAAGGACCGCGCACCTGGTGCATGACCCGCAAGCCCGGT
GCCTGATACGCGTGAATTCACTCCTCAGGTGCAGGCTGCCTATCAGAAGGTGGTGGCTGGTGTGGCCAAT
GCCCTGGCTCACAAATACCACTGAGATCTTTTTCCCTCTGCCAAAAATTATGGGGACATCATGAAGCCCC
TTGAGCATCTGACTTCTGGCTAATAAAGGAAATTTATTTTCATTGCAATAGTGTGTTGGAATTTTTTGTG
TCTCTCACTCGGAAGGACATATGGGAGGGCAAATCATTTAAAACATCAGAATGAGTATTTGGTTTAGAGT
TTGGCAACATATGCCCATATGCTGGCTGCCATGAACAAAGGTTGGCTATAAAGAGGTCATCAGTATATGA
AACAGCCCCCTGCTGTCCATTCCTTATTCCATAGAAAAGCCTTGACTTGAGGTTAGATTTTTTTTATATT
TTGTTTTGTGTTATTTTTTTCTTTAACATCCCTAAAATTTTCCTTACATGTTTTACTAGCCAGATTTTTC
CTCCTCTCCTGACTACTCCCAGTCATAGCTGTCCCTCTTCTCTTATGGAGATCCCTCGACCTGCAGCCCA
AGCTTGAATTCTCTAGAATTACCCTGTTATCCCTATGCTTGGTTTACCGAGCTCTTATTGGTTTTCAAAC
TTCATTGACTGTGCCCAACGCGCCTGGGAGCTCACGGGGACAGCCCCCCCCCAAAGCCCCCAGGGATGTA
ATTACGTCCCTCCCCCGCTAGGGGGCAGCAGCGAGCCGCCCGGGGCTCCGCTCCGGTCCGGCGCTCCCCC
CGCATCCCCGAGCCGGCAGCGTGCGGGGACAGCCCGGGCACGGGGAAGGTGGCACGGGATCGCTTTCCTC
TGAACGCTTCTCGCTGCTCTTTGAGCCTGCAGACACCTGGGGGGATACGGGGAAAAAGCTAGGCTGAAAG
ACCGGTTCTTAGAATGACACGCGCCTGGGAGCTCACGGGGACAGCCCCCCCCCAAAGCCCCCAGGGATGT
AATTACGTCCCTCCCCCGCTAGGGGGCAGCAGCGAGCCGCCCGGGGCTCCGCTCCGGTCCGGCGCTCCCC
CCGCATCCCCGAGCCGGCAGCGTGCGGGGACAGCCCGGGCACGGGGAAGGTGGCACGGGATCGCTTTCCT
CTGAACGCTTCTCGCTGCTCTTTGAGCCTGCAGACACCTGGGGGGATACGGGGAAAAAGCTAACTTCTGA
GACGACAACTTTGTATAGAAAAGTTGGCTCCGAATTCGCCCTTGACAGCAGAGATCCAGTTTGGTTAATT
AATTGGCTCCGGTGCCCGTCAGTGGGCAGAGCGCACATCGCCCACAGTCCCCGAGAAGTTGTGGGGAGGG
GTCGGCAATTGAACCGGTGCCTAGAGAAGGTGGCGCGGGGTAAACTGGGAAAGTGATGTCGTGTACTGGC
TCCGCCTTTTTCCCGAGGGTGGGGGAGAACCGTATATAAGTGCAGTAGTCGCCGTGAACGTTCTTTTTCG
CAACGGGTTTGCCGCCAGAACACAGGTAAGTGCCGTGTGTGGTTCCCGCGGGCCTGGCCTCTTTACGGGT
TATGGCCCTTGCGTGCCTTGAATTACTTCCACCTGGCTGCAGTACGTGATTCTTGATCCCGAGCTTCGGG
TTGGAAGTGGGTGGGAGAGTTCGAGGCCTTGCGCTTAAGGAGCCCCTTCGCCTCGTGCTTGAGTTGAGGC
CTGGCCTGGGCGCTGGGGCCGCCGCGTGCGAATCTGGTGGCACCTTCGCGCCTGTCTCGCTGCTTTCGAT
AAGTCTCTAGCCATTTAAAATTTTTGATGACCTGCTGCGACGCTTTTTTTCTGGCAAGATAGTCTTGTAA
ATGCGGGCCAAGATCTGCACACTGGTATTTCGGTTTTTGGGGCCGCGGGCGGCGACGGGGCCCGTGCGTC
CCAGCGCACATGTTCGGCGAGGCGGGGCCTGCGAGCGCGGCCACCGAGAATCGGACGGGGGTAGTCTCAA
GCTGGCCGGCCTGCTCTGGTGCCTGGCCTCGCGCCGCCGTGTATCGCCCCGCCCTGGGCGGCAAGGCTGG
CCCGGTCGGCACCAGTTGCGTGAGCGGAAAGATGGCCGCTTCCCGGCCCTGCTGCAGGGAGCTCAAAATG
GAGGACGCGGCGCTCGGGAGAGCGGGCGGGTGAGTCACCCACACAAAGGAAAAGGGCCTTTCCGTCCTCA
GCCGTCGCTTCATGTGACTCCACGGAGTACCGGGCGCCGTCCAGGCACCTCGATTAGTTCTCGAGCTTTT
GGAGTACGTCGTCTTTAGGTTGGGGGGAGGGGTTTTATGCGATGGAGTTTCCCCACACTGAGTGGGTGGA
GACTGAAGTTAGGCCAGCTTGGCACTTGATGTAATTCTCCTTGGAATTTGCCCTTTTTGAGTTTGGATCT
TGGTTCATTCTCAAGCCTCAGACAGTGGTTCAAAGTTTTTTTCTTCCATTTCAGGTGTCGTGAGAAGGGC
GAATTCGACCCAAGTTTGTACAAAAAAGCAGGCTGGATCCAGGTGCCACCATGGTGAGCGAGCTGATTAA
GGAGAACATGCACATGAAGCTGTACATGGAGGGCACCGTGAACAACCACCACTTCAAGTGCACATCCGAG
GGCGAAGGCAAGCCCTACGAGGGCACCCAGACCATGAGAATCAAGGCGGTCGAGGGCGGCCCTCTCCCCT
TCGCCTTCGACATCCTGGCTACCAGCTTCATGTACGGCAGCAAAACCTTCATCAACCACACCCAGGGCAT
CCCCGACTTCTTTAAGCAGTCCTTCCCCGAGGGCTTCACATGGGAGAGAGTCACCACATACGAAGATGGG
GGCGTGCTGACCGCTACCCAGGACACCAGCCTCCAGGACGGCTGCCTCATCTACAACGTCAAGATCAGAG
GGGTGAACTTCCCATCCAACGGCCCTGTGATGCAGAAGAAAACACTCGGCTGGGAGGCCTCCACCGAGAC
ACTGTACCCCGCTGACGGCGGCCTGGAAGGCAGAGCCGACATGGCCCTGAAGCTCGTGGGCGGGGGCCAC
CTGATCTGCAACCTTAAGACCACATACAGATCCAAGAAACCCGCTAAGAACCTCAAGATGCCCGGCGTCT
ACTATGTGGACAGGAGACTGGAAAGAATCAAGGAGGCCGACAAAGAGACATACGTCGAGCAGCACGAGGT
GGCTGTGGCCAGATACTGCGACCTCCCTAGCAAACTGGGGCACAAACTTAATTGAGAATTCTACCACCCA
GCTTTCTTGTACAAAGTGGTACGTCTCAAGACCAGAGGTCTCTGCTTTTGGGCTTGCTGCCGTATATGTG
ATGTCACGCTGCCGTATATGTGATGTCACGCTGCCGTATATGTGATGTCACGCTGCCGTATATGTGATGT
CACCAACCAGAAGAGACCTGTGCTTCACTCCTCAGGTGCAGGCTGCCTATCAGAAGGTGGTGGCTGGTGT
GGCCAATGCCCTGGCTCACAAATACCACTGAGATCTTTTTCCCTCTGCCAAAAATTATGGGGACATCATG
AAGCCCCTTGAGCATCTGACTTCTGGCTAATAAAGGAAATTTATTTTCATTGCAATAGTGTGTTGGAATT
TTTTGTGTCTCTCACTCGGAAGGACATATGGGAGGGCAAATCATTTAAAACATCAGAATGAGTATTTGGT
TTAGAGTTTGGCAACATATGCCCATATGCTGGCTGCCATGAACAAAGGTTGGCTATAAAGAGGTCATCAG
TATATGAAACAGCCCCCTGCTGTCCATTCCTTATTCCATAGAAAAGCCTTGACTTGAGGTTAGATTTTTT
TTATATTTTGTTTTGTGTTATTTTTTTCTTTAACATCCCTAAAATTTTCCTTACATGTTTTACTAGCCAG
ATTTTTCCTCCTCTCCTGACTACTCCCAGTCATAGCTGTCCCTCTTCTCTTATGGAGATCCCGAGCGGTG
CGTTTTTATGCTTGTAGTATTGTATAATGTTTTTAAGATCCAAGCTTCTGACCTCTTCTCTTCCTCCCAC
AGGGCCTCGAGACAATTGCATCGATGGTACCAGTGAAAGTCTGCAATGAATTCGAGTTGGCGCGCCTGTC
ATTCTAAATCTCTCTTTCAGCCTAAAGCTTTTTCCCCGTATCCCCCCAGGTGTCTGCAGGCTCAAAGAGC
AGCGAGAAGCGTTCAGAGGAAAGCGATCCCGTGCCACCTTCCCCGTGCCCGGGCTGTCCCCGCACGCTGC
CGGCTCGGGGATGCGGGGGGAGCGCCGGACCGGAGCGGAGCCCCGGGCGGCTCGCTGCTGCCCCCTAGCG
GGGGAGGGACGTAATTACATCCCTGGGGGCTTTGGGAGGGGGCTGTCCCCGTGAGCTCCCAGGCGCGCCT
GTCATTCTAAATCTCTCTTTCAGCCTAAAGCTTTTTCCCCGTATCCCCCCAGGTGTCTGCAGGCTCAAAG
AGCAGCGAGAAGCGTTCAGAGGAAAGCGATCCCGTGCCACCTTCCCCGTGCCCGGGCTGTCCCCGCACGC
TGCCGGCTCGGGGATGCGGGGGGAGCGCCGGACCGGAGCGGAGCCCCGGGCGGCTCGCTGCTGCCCCCTA
GCGGGGGAGGGACGTAATTACATCCCTGGGGGCTTTGGGGGGGGGCTGTCCCCGTGAGCTCCCAGGCGCG
CCAACTCGGTACCGTATCGATGTCGACGTTAACGCTAGTGATATCAACTTTGTATAGAAAAGTTGGCTCC
GAATTCGCCCTTGACAGCAGAGATCCAGTTTGGTTAATTAATTGGCTCCGGTGCCCGTCAGTGGGCAGAG
CGCACATCGCCCACAGTCCCCGAGAAGTTGTGGGGAGGGGTCGGCAATTGAACCGGTGCCTAGAGAAGGT
GGCGCGGGGTAAACTGGGAAAGTGATGTCGTGTACTGGCTCCGCCTTTTTCCCGAGGGTGGGGGAGAACC
GTATATAAGTGCAGTAGTCGCCGTGAACGTTCTTTTTCGCAACGGGTTTGCCGCCAGAACACAGGTAAGT
GCCGTGTGTGGTTCCCGCGGGCCTGGCCTCTTTACGGGTTATGGCCCTTGCGTGCCTTGAATTACTTCCA
CCTGGCTGCAGTACGTGATTCTTGATCCCGAGCTTCGGGTTGGAAGTGGGTGGGAGAGTTCGAGGCCTTG
CGCTTAAGGAGCCCCTTCGCCTCGTGCTTGAGTTGAGGCCTGGCCTGGGCGCTGGGGCCGCCGCGTGCGA
ATCTGGTGGCACCTTCGCGCCTGTCTCGCTGCTTTCGATAAGTCTCTAGCCATTTAAAATTTTTGATGAC
CTGCTGCGACGCTTTTTTTCTGGCAAGATAGTCTTGTAAATGCGGGCCAAGATCTGCACACTGGTATTTC
GGTTTTTGGGGCCGCGGGCGGCGACGGGGCCCGTGCGTCCCAGCGCACATGTTCGGCGAGGCGGGGCCTG
CGAGCGCGGCCACCGAGAATCGGACGGGGGTAGTCTCAAGCTGGCCGGCCTGCTCTGGTGCCTGGCCTCG
CGCCGCCGTGTATCGCCCCGCCCTGGGCGGCAAGGCTGGCCCGGTCGGCACCAGTTGCGTGAGCGGAAAG
ATGGCCGCTTCCCGGCCCTGCTGCAGGGAGCTCAAAATGGAGGACGCGGCGCTCGGGAGAGCGGGCGGGT
GAGTCACCCACACAAAGGAAAAGGGCCTTTCCGTCCTCAGCCGTCGCTTCATGTGACTCCACGGAGTACC
GGGCGCCGTCCAGGCACCTCGATTAGTTCTCGAGCTTTTGGAGTACGTCGTCTTTAGGTTGGGGGGAGGG
GTTTTATGCGATGGAGTTTCCCCACACTGAGTGGGTGGAGACTGAAGTTAGGCCAGCTTGGCACTTGATG
TAATTCTCCTTGGAATTTGCCCTTTTTGAGTTTGGATCTTGGTTCATTCTCAAGCCTCAGACAGTGGTTC
AAAGTTTTTTTCTTCCATTTCAGGTGTCGTGAGAAGGGCGAATTCGACCCAAGTTTGTACAAAAAAGCAG
GCTCGCCACCATGGTGAGCAAGGGCGAGGAGCTGTTCACCGGGGTGGTGCCCATCCTGGTCGAGCTGGAC
GGCGACGTAAACGGCCACAAGTTCAGCGTGAGGGGCGAGGGCGAGGGCGATGCCACCAACGGCAAGCTGA
CCCTGAAGTTCATCTGCACCACCGGCAAGCTGCCCGTGCCCTGGCCCACCCTCGTGACCACCCTGAGCCA
CGGCGTGCAGTGCTTCGCCCGCTACCCCGACCACATGAAGCAGCACGACTTCTTCAAGTCCGCCATGCCC
GAAGGCTACGTCCAGGAGCGCACCATCTTCTTCAAGGACGACGGCACCTACAAGACCCGCGCCGAGGTGA
AGTTCGAGGGCGACACCCTAGTGAACCGCATCGAGCTGAAGGGCGTCGACTTCAAGGAGGACGGCAACAT
CCTGGGGCACAAGCTGGAGTACAACTTCAACAGCCACAACATCTATATCATGGCCGTCAAGCAGAAGAAC
GGCATCAAGGTGAACTTCAAGATCCGCCACAACGTGGAGGACGGCAGCGTGCAGCTCGCCGACCACTACC
AGCAGAACACCCCCATCGGCGACGGCCCCGTGCTGCTGCCCGACAGCCACTACCTGAGCACCCAGTCCGT
GCTGAGCAAAGACCCCAACGAGAAGCGCGATCACATGGTCCTGCTGGAGTTCCGCACCGCCGCCGGGATC
ACTCTCGGCATGGACGAGCTGTACAAGTAATACCACCCAGCTTTCTTGTACAAAGTGGTACGCGTGAATT
CACTCCTCAGGTGCAGGCTGCCTATCAGAAGGTGGTGGCTGGTGTGGCCAATGCCCTGGCTCACAAATAC
CACTGAGATCTTTTTCCCTCTGCCAAAAATTATGGGGACATCATGAAGCCCCTTGAGCATCTGACTTCTG
GCTAATAAAGGAAATTTATTTTCATTGCAATAGTGTGTTGGAATTTTTTGTGTCTCTCACTCGGAAGGAC
ATATGGGAGGGCAAATCATTTAAAACATCAGAATGAGTATTTGGTTTAGAGTTTGGCAACATATGCCCAT
ATGCTGGCTGCCATGAACAAAGGTTGGCTATAAAGAGGTCATCAGTATATGAAACAGCCCCCTGCTGTCC
ATTCCTTATTCCATAGAAAAGCCTTGACTTGAGGTTAGATTTTTTTTATATTTTGTTTTGTGTTATTTTT
TTCTTTAACATCCCTAAAATTTTCCTTACATGTTTTACTAGCCAGATTTTTCCTCCTCTCCTGACTACTC
CCAGTCATAGCTGTCCCTCTTCTCTTATGGAGATCCCTCGACCTGCAGCCCAAGCTTGGCGTAATCATGG
TCATAGCTGTTTCCTGTGTGAAATTGTTATCCGCTCACAATTCCACACAACATACGAGCCGGAAGCATAA
AGTGTAAAGCCTGGGGTGCCTAATGAGTGAGCTAACTCACATTAATTGCGTTGCGCTCACTGCCCGCTTT
CCAGTCGGGAAACCTGTCGTGCCAGCGGATCGACAGTACTAAGCTTGGTCTAATACCCAATCTCTCGTCT
TATCCAGATGTTTTATACGCCTCTGGCCCGTGTCTCAAAATCTCTGATGTTACATTGCACAAGATAAAAT
AATATCATCATGAACAATAAAACTGTCTGCTTACATAAACAGTAATACAAGGGGTGTTATGAGCCATATT
CAACGGGAAACGTCGAGGCCGCGATTAAATTCCAACATGGATGCTGATTTATATGGGTATAAATGGGCTC
GCGATAATGTCGGGCAATCAGGTGCGACAATCTATCGCTTGTATGGGAAGCCCGATGCGCCAGAGTTGTT
TCTGAAACATGGCAAAGGTAGCGTTGCCAATGATGTTACAGATGAGATGGTCAGACTAAACTGGCTGACG
GAATTTATGCCTCTTCCGACCATCAAGCATTTTATCCGTACTCCTGATGATGCATGGTTACTCACCACTG
CGATCCCCGGAAAAACAGCATTCCAGGTATTAGAAGAATATCCTGATTCAGGTGAAAATATTGTTGATGC
GCTGGCAGTGTTCCTGCGCCGGTTGCATTCGATTCCTGTTTGTAATTGTCCTTTTAACAGCGATCGCGTA
TTTCGTCTCGCTCAGGCGCAATCACGAATGAATAACGGTTTGGTTGATGCGAGTGATTTTGATGACGAGC
GTAATGGCTGGCCTGTTGAACAAGTCTGGAAAGAAATGCATAAACTTTTGCCATTCTCACCGGATTCAGT
CGTCACTCATGGTGATTTCTCACTTGATAACCTTATTTTTGACGAGGGGAAATTAATAGGTTGTATTGAT
GTTGGACGAGTCGGAATCGCAGACCGATACCAGGATCTTGCCATCCTATGGAACTGCCTCGGTGAGTTTT
CTCCTTCATTACAGAAACGGCTTTTTCAAAAATATGGTATTGATAATCCTGATATGAATAAATTGCAGTT
TCATTTGATGCTCGATGAGTTTTTCTAATCAGAATTGGTTAATTGGTTGTAACACTGGCAGAGCATTACG
CTGACTTGACGGGACGGCGCAAGCTCATGACCAAAATCCCTTAACGTGAGTTACGCGTCGTTCCACTGAG
CGTCAGAGGTATCACTAGTATTACAGAGGTAAGTTATAACAGTCGCCTAACCC
