>Addgene plasmid #103559 | LSB-hsa-miR-489-3p | depositor partial sequence | sequence record 196167 | hsa-miR-489-3p target
GCTGCCGTATATGTGATGTCAC
